Addgene plasmid #222324: Mini-Ii-Str_SBP-EGFP-LIMP2
Purpose: Synchronize the trafficking of LIMP2 from the ER.
Depositing lab: Franck Perez. Depositing organization: Institut Curie. Publication: Lysosomal membrane proteins LAMP1 and LIMP2 are segregated in the Golgi apparatus independently of their clathrin adaptor binding motif. Ecard J, Lian YL, Divoux S, Gouveia Z, Vigne E, Perez F, Boncompain G. Mol Biol Cell. 2024 Mar 1;35(3):ar42. doi: 10.1091/mbc.E23-06-0251. Epub 2024 Jan 17. PubMed 38231876.
Backbone
  Vector backbone: pIRES-neo3
  Vector type: Mammalian Expression
Growth in bacteria
  Bacterial resistance: Ampicillin, 100 μg/mL
  Growth temperature: 37°C
  Growth strain: DH5alpha
  Copy number: High Copy
Gene/Insert
  Gene/Insert name: Streptavidin-KDEL and LIMP2 fused to SBP-EGFP (alt names: SCARB2; LIMP2)
  Species: H. sapiens (human)
  Entrez Gene: SCARB2 (a.k.a. AMRF, CD36L2, EPM4, HLGP85, LGP85, LIMP-2, LIMPII, SR-BII)
  Promoter: CMV
  Cloning method: Restriction Enzyme; 5′ cloning site Unknown (unknown if destroyed)
Terms and licenses: Academic/Nonprofit Terms; Industry Terms: Not Available to Industry
How to cite: Mini-Ii-Str_SBP-EGFP-LIMP2 was a gift from Franck Perez (Addgene plasmid # 222324 ; http://n2t.net/addgene:222324 ; RRID:Addgene_222324)
