[The description below was written by a language model from this plasmid's Addgene catalogue record and pLannotate feature annotations shown in this document.]
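Description:
Mini-Ii-Str_SBP-EGFP-LIMP2 is a bicistronic mammalian expression plasmid built on the pIRES-neo3 backbone and designed to synchronize the transport of the lysosomal membrane protein LIMP2 (human SCARB2) out of the endoplasmic reticulum. It is maintained in E. coli through a high-copy ColE1/pUC-type origin and an ampicillin resistance gene (AmpR with its bla promoter). Only a short fragment annotated as ble sits just upstream of the SV40 polyadenylation signal. No intact mammalian selection marker is annotated, consistent with the IRES-driven position of the parental vector being occupied by the reporter.

A single CMV enhancer/promoter transcript carries two open reading frames. The first encodes a "hook": a short fragment of CD74 (the invariant chain, Ii, hence "Mini-Ii") joined to core streptavidin. The catalogue insert field names the hook as Streptavidin-KDEL, but the plasmid name and the feature table both point to an Ii-based hook, so the table is the better guide here. A chimeric intron and an EMCV IRES follow, driving translation of the second cistron, the reporter, in which EGFP is fused upstream of full-length SCARB2. The streptavidin-binding peptide (SBP) named in the construct is not separately annotated; there is unannotated sequence between the IRES and EGFP where it may lie.

This arrangement matches the retention-using-selective-hooks approach. The ER-resident streptavidin hook captures the SBP-tagged reporter, and adding biotin competes for streptavidin and releases a synchronous wave of fluorescent LIMP2. Its passage through the Golgi toward lysosomes can then be followed by live imaging, as in studies of lysosomal membrane protein sorting.
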