Features (pLannotate 1.2.2; 20 found; start..end, strand, type, name):
     28..80      -  misc_feature   bom (fragment): basis of mobility region from pBR322
    235..614     +  enhancer       CMV enhancer: human cytomegalovirus immediate early enhancer
    615..818     +  promoter       CMV promoter: human cytomegalovirus (CMV) immediate early promoter
    814..847     +  LTR            5' LTR (truncated) (fragment): truncated 5' long terminal repeat (LTR) from HIV-1
    863..881     +  promoter       T7 promoter: promoter for bacteriophage T7 RNA polymerase
    958..1095    +  CDS            CD74 (fragment): HG2A_HUMAN - Also known as DHLAG. Experimental evidence at protein level: Swiss-Prot protein existence level 1. [Isoform p41]: Stabilizes the conformation of mature CTSL by binding to its active site and serving as a chaperone to help maintain a pool of mature enzyme in endocytic compartments and extracellular space of antigen-presenting cells (APCs). Has antiviral activity by stymieing the endosomal entry of Ebola virus and coronaviruses, including SARS-CoV-2 (PubMed:32855215). Disrupts cathepsin-mediated Ebola virus glycoprotein processing, which prevents viral fusion and entry. This antivir
   1102..1578    +  CDS            SAV_STRAV (fragment): Experimental evidence at protein level: Swiss-Prot protein existence level 1. The biological function of streptavidin is not known. Forms a strong non-covalent specific complex with biotin (one molecule of biotin per subunit of streptavidin). From Streptomyces avidinii.
   1656..1885    +  intron         chimeric intron: chimera between introns from adenovirus and immunoglobulin heavy chain genes
   2053..2515    +  misc_feature   IRES: internal ribosome entry site (IRES) of the encephalomyocarditis virus (EMCV)
   2709..3422    +  CDS            EGFP: EGFP is a basic (constitutively fluorescent) green fluorescent protein published in 1996, derived from Aequorea victoria. It is reported to be a rapidly-maturing weak dimer with moderate acid sensitivity.
   3432..4862    +  CDS            SCARB2: SCRB2_HUMAN - Also known as CD36L2, LIMP2, LIMPII. Experimental evidence at protein level: Swiss-Prot protein existence level 1. (Microbial infection) Acts as a receptor for enterovirus 71. From Homo sapiens (Human).
   4889..5047    +  CDS            ble (fragment): BLE_KLEPN - Experimental evidence at protein level: Swiss-Prot protein existence level 1. Binding protein with a strong affinity to the bleomycin family of antibiotics. Binds to CL990; an antimitotic-antibiotic compound. From Klebsiella pneumoniae.
   5042..5163    +  polyA_signal   SV40 poly(A) signal: SV40 polyadenylation signal
   5236..5252    -  protein_bind   lac operator: The lac repressor binds to the lac operator to inhibit transcription in E. coli. This inhibition can be relieved by adding lactose or isopropyl-β-D-thiogalactopyranoside (IPTG). lac repressor encoded by lacI
   5260..5290    -  promoter       lac promoter: promoter for the E. coli lac operon
   5305..5326    -  protein_bind   CAP binding site: CAP binding activates transcription in the presence of cAMP. E. coli catabolite activator protein
   5339..5431    -  CDS            lacI (fragment): lac repressor; lacI; The lac repressor binds to the lac operator to inhibit transcription in E. coli. This inhibition can be relieved by adding lactose or isopropyl-β-D-thiogalactopyranoside (IPTG).
   5614..6202    -  rep_origin     ori: high-copy-number ColE1/pMB1/pBR322/pUC origin of replication
   6373..7233    -  CDS            AmpR: β-lactamase; bla; confers resistance to ampicillin, carbenicillin, and related antibiotics
   7234..7338    -  promoter       AmpR promoter: bla
>Addgene plasmid #222324 | Mini-Ii-Str_SBP-EGFP-LIMP2 | addgene full sequence | sequence record 439253 | Addgene NGS Result
GACGGATCGGGAGATCTCCCGATCCCCTATGGTGCACTCTCAGTACAATCTGCTCTGATGCCGCATAGTT
AAGCCAGTATCTGCTCCCTGCTTGTGTGTTGGAGGTCGCTGAGTAGTGCGCGAGCAAAATTTAAGCTACA
ACAAGGCAAGGCTTGACCGACAATTGCATGAAGAATCTGCTTAGGGTTAGGCGTTTTGCGCTGCTTCGCG
ATGTACGGGCCAGATATACGCGTTGACATTGATTATTGACTAGTTATTAATAGTAATCAATTACGGGGTC
ATTAGTTCATAGCCCATATATGGAGTTCCGCGTTACATAACTTACGGTAAATGGCCCGCCTGGCTGACCG
CCCAACGACCCCCGCCCATTGACGTCAATAATGACGTATGTTCCCATAGTAACGCCAATAGGGACTTTCC
ATTGACGTCAATGGGTGGAGTATTTACGGTAAACTGCCCACTTGGCAGTACATCAAGTGTATCATATGCC
AAGTACGCCCCCTATTGACGTCAATGACGGTAAATGGCCCGCCTGGCATTATGCCCAGTACATGACCTTA
TGGGACTTTCCTACTTGGCAGTACATCTACGTATTAGTCATCGCTATTACCATGGTGATGCGGTTTTGGC
AGTACATCAATGGGCGTGGATAGCGGTTTGACTCACGGGGATTTCCAAGTCTCCACCCCATTGACGTCAA
TGGGAGTTTGTTTTGGCACCAAAATCAACGGGACTTTCCAAAATGTCGTAACAACTCCGCCCCATTGACG
CAAATGGGCGGTAGGCGTGTACGGTGGGAGGTCTATATAAGCAGAGCTCTCTGGCTAACTAGAGAACCCA
CTGCTTACTGGCTTATCGAAATTAATACGACTCACTATAGGGAGACCCAAGCTGGCTAGCGCTTAAGGCC
TGTTAACCGGTCGTACGTCTCCGGATTCGAATTAATTCGGATCCGTGATGCACAGGAGGAGAGCCAGGGC
CTGTCGGGAAGATCAAAAGCCAGTCATCGATGATCAGCGCGACCTTATCTCCAACAATGAGCAACTGCCC
ATGCTGGGCCGGCGCCCTGGGGCCCCGGAGAGCAAGTGCAGCCGCCTCGAGGACCCTAGCAAAGACTCAA
AAGCTCAGGTGTCCGCTGCCGAGGCTGGCATTACTGGAACATGGTACAATCAGCTCGGGAGCACCTTTAT
TGTGACTGCTGGAGCCGATGGAGCCCTCACCGGAACATACGAATCTGCTGTGGGAAACGCCGAATCACGG
TACGTCCTCACTGGCCGATACGATAGTGCCCCTGCCACCGACGGATCTGGGACTGCCCTGGGATGGACTG
TCGCTTGGAAAAACAACTACCGGAATGCTCATTCTGCCACAACATGGAGTGGACAGTACGTGGGAGGCGC
TGAGGCTAGAATCAATACACAGTGGCTGCTCACATCTGGCACAACCGAGGCAAATGCTTGGAAATCCACC
CTGGTGGGACATGACACATTCACCAAAGTGAAACCCTCCGCCGCTTCAATCGATGCCGCCAAAAAAGCCG
GAGTCAACAACGGCAATCCTCTGGATGCCGTCCAGCAGTAAGGATCCGCGGCCGCATAGATAACTGATCC
AGTGTGCTGGAATTAATTCGCTGTCTGCGAGGGCCAGCTGTTGGGGTGAGTACTCCCTCTCAAAAGCGGG
CATGACTTCTGCGCTAAGATTGTCAGTTTCCAAAAACGAGGAGGATTTGATATTCACCTGGCCCGCGGTG
ATGCCTTTGAGGGTGGCCGCGTCCATCTGGTCAGAAAAGACAATCTTTTTGTTGTCAAGCTTGAGGTGTG
GCAGGCTTGAGATCTGGCCATACACTTGAGTGACAATGACATCCACTTTGCCTTTCTCTCCACAGGTGTC
CACTCCCAGGTCCAACTGCAGGTCGAGCATGCATCTAGGGCGGCCAATTCCGCCCCTCTCCCCCCCCCCC
CCTAACGTTACTGGCCGAAGCCGCTTGGAATAAGGCCGGTGTGCGTTTGTCTATATGTTATTTTCCACCA
TATTGCCGTCTTTTGGCAATGTGAGGGCCCGGAAACCTGGCCCTGTCTTCTTGACGAGCATTCCTAGGGG
TCTTTCCCCTCTCGCCAAAGGAATGCAAGGTCTGTTGAATGTCGTGAAGGAAGCAGTTCCTCTGGAAGCT
TCTTGAAGACAAACAACGTCTGTAGCGACCCTTTGCAGGCAGCGGAACCCCCCACCTGGCGACAGGTGCC
TCTGCGGCCAAAAGCCACGTGTATAAGATACACCTGCAAAGGCGGCACAACCCCAGTGCCACGTTGTGAG
TTGGATAGTTGTGGAAAGAGTCAAATGGCTCTCCTCAAGCGTATTCAACAAGGGGCTGAAGGATGCCCAG
AAGGTACCCCATTGTATGGGATCTGATCTGGGGCCTCGGTGCACATGCTTTACATGTGTTTAGTCGAGGT
TAAAAAAACGTCTAGGCCCCCCGAACCACGGGGACGTGGTTTTCCTTTGAAAAACACGATGATAAGCTTG
CCACAACCCACAAGGAGACGACCTTCCATGACCGAGTACAAGCGGCGCGCCAAATTGCGAATTCCATGGA
CGAGAAGACCACTGGTTGGCGAGGTGGACACGTTGTTGAAGGACTGGCTGGGGAACTTGAACAACTTCGT
GCACGACTGGAGCATCACCCACAAGGTCAACGTGAACCACCTGCAGGTGTGAGCAAGGGCGAGGAGCTGT
TCACCGGGGTGGTGCCCATCCTGGTCGAGCTGGACGGCGACGTAAACGGCCACAAGTTCAGCGTGTCCGG
CGAGGGCGAGGGCGATGCCACCTACGGCAAGCTGACCCTGAAGTTCATCTGCACCACCGGCAAGCTGCCC
GTGCCCTGGCCCACCCTCGTGACCACCCTGACCTACGGCGTGCAGTGCTTCAGCCGCTACCCCGACCACA
TGAAGCAGCACGACTTCTTCAAGTCCGCCATGCCCGAAGGCTACGTCCAGGAGCGCACCATCTTCTTCAA
GGACGACGGCAACTACAAGACCCGCGCCGAGGTGAAGTTCGAGGGCGACACCCTGGTGAACCGCATCGAG
CTGAAGGGCATCGACTTCAAGGAGGACGGCAACATCCTGGGGCACAAGCTGGAGTACAACTACAACAGCC
ACAACGTCTATATCATGGCCGACAAGCAGAAGAACGGCATCAAGGTGAACTTCAAGATCCGCCACAACAT
CGAGGACGGCAGCGTGCAGCTCGCCGACCACTACCAGCAGAACACCCCCATCGGCGACGGCCCCGTGCTG
CTGCCCGACAACCACTACCTGAGCACCCAGTCCGCCCTGAGCAAAGACCCCAACGAGAAGCGCGATCACA
TGGTCCTGCTGGAGTTCGTGACCGCCGCCGGGATCACTCTCGGCATGGACGAGCTGTACAAGGGCCGGCC
AGGCCGATGCTGCTTCTACACGGCGGGGACGTTGTCCCTGCTCCTGCTGGTGACCAGCGTCACGCTGCTG
GTGGCCCGGGTCTTCCAGAAGGCTGTAGACCAGAGTATCGAGAAGAAAATTGTGTTAAGGAATGGTACTG
AGGCATTTGACTCCTGGGAGAAGCCCCCTCTGCCTGTGTATACTCAGTTCTATTTCTTCAATGTCACCAA
TCCAGAGGAGATCCTCAGAGGGGAGACCCCTCGGGTGGAAGAAGTGGGGCCATACACCTACAGGGAACTC
AGAAACAAAGCAAATATTCAATTTGGAGATAATGGAACAACAATATCTGCTGTTAGCAACAAGGCCTATG
TTTTTGAACGAGACCAATCTGTTGGAGACCCTAAAATTGACTTAATTAGAACATTAAATATTCCTGTATT
GACTGTCATAGAGTGGTCCCAGGTGCACTTCCTCAGGGAGATCATCGAGGCCATGTTGAAAGCCTATCAG
CAGAAGCTCTTTGTGACTCACACAGTTGACGAATTGCTCTGGGGCTACAAAGATGAAATCTTGTCCCTTA
TCCATGTTTTCAGGCCCGATATCTCTCCCTATTTTGGCCTATTCTATGAGAAAAATGGGACTAATGATGG
AGACTATGTTTTTCTAACTGGAGAAGACAGTTACCTTAACTTTACAAAAATTGTGGAATGGAATGGGAAA
ACGTCACTTGACTGGTGGATAACAGACAAGTGCAATATGATTAATGGAACAGATGGAGATTCTTTTCACC
CACTAATAACCAAAGATGAGGTCCTTTATGTCTTCCCATCTGACTTTTGCAGGTCAGTGTATATTACTTT
CAGTGACTATGAGAGTGTACAGGGACTGCCTGCCTTTCGGTATAAAGTTCCTGCAGAAATATTAGCCAAT
ACGTCAGACAATGCCGGCTTCTGTATACCTGAGGGAAACTGCCTGGGCTCAGGAGTTCTGAATGTCAGCA
TCTGCAAGAATGGTGCACCCATCATTATGTCTTTCCCACACTTTTACCAAGCAGATGAGAGGTTTGTTTC
TGCCATAGAAGGCATGCACCCAAATCAGGAAGACCATGAGACATTTGTGGACATTAATCCTTTGACTGGA
ATAATCCTAAAAGCAGCCAAGAGGTTCCAAATCAACATTTATGTCAAAAAATTAGATGACTTTGTTGAAA
CGGGAGACATTAGAACCATGGTTTTCCCAGTGATGTACCTCAATGAGAGTGTTCACATTGATAAAGAGAC
GGCGAGTCGACTGAAGTCTATGATTAACACTACTTTGATCATCACCAACATACCCTACATCATCATGGCG
CTGGGTGTGTTCTTTGGTTTGGTTTTTACCTGGCTTGCATGCAAAGGACAGGGATCCATGGATGAGGGAA
CAGCGGATGAAAGAGCACCCCTCATTCGAACCTAAATTAATTAAGCGGCCGCTTCGAAATGACCGACCAA
GCGACGCCCAACCTGCCATCACGAGATTTCGATTCCACCGCCGCCTTCTATGAAAGGTTGGGCTTCGGAA
TCGTTTTCCGGGACGCCGGCTGGATGATCCTCCAGCGCGGGGATCTCATGCTGGAGTTCTTCGCCCACCC
CAACTTGTTTATTGCAGCTTATAATGGTTACAAATAAAGCAATAGCATCACAAATTTCACAAATAAAGCA
TTTTTTTCACTGCATTCTAGTTGTGGTTTGTCCAAACTCATCAATGTATCTTATCATGTCTGTATACCGT
CGACCTCTAGCTAGAGCTTGGCGTAATCATGGTCATAGCTGTTTCCTGTGTGAAATTGTTATCCGCTCAC
AATTCCACACAACATACGAGCCGGAAGCATAAAGTGTAAAGCCTGGGGTGCCTAATGAGTGAGCTAACTC
ACATTAATTGCGTTGCGCTCACTGCCCGCTTTCCAGTCGGGAAACCTGTCGTGCCAGCTGCATTAATGAA
TCGGCCAACGCGCGGGGAGAGGCGGTTTGCGTATTGGGCGCTCTTCCGCTTCCTCGCTCACTGACTCGCT
GCGCTCGGTCGTTCGGCTGCGGCGAGCGGTATCAGCTCACTCAAAGGCGGTAATACGGTTATCCACAGAA
TCAGGGGATAACGCAGGAAAGAACATGTGAGCAAAAGGCCAGCAAAAGGCCAGGAACCGTAAAAAGGCCG
CGTTGCTGGCGTTTTTCCATAGGCTCCGCCCCCCTGACGAGCATCACAAAAATCGACGCTCAAGTCAGAG
GTGGCGAAACCCGACAGGACTATAAAGATACCAGGCGTTTCCCCCTGGAAGCTCCCTCGTGCGCTCTCCT
GTTCCGACCCTGCCGCTTACCGGATACCTGTCCGCCTTTCTCCCTTCGGGAAGCGTGGCGCTTTCTCATA
GCTCACGCTGTAGGTATCTCAGTTCGGTGTAGGTCGTTCGCTCCAAGCTGGGCTGTGTGCACGAACCCCC
CGTTCAGCCCGACCGCTGCGCCTTATCCGGTAACTATCGTCTTGAGTCCAACCCGGTAAGACACGACTTA
TCGCCACTGGCAGCAGCCACTGGTAACAGGATTAGCAGAGCGAGGTATGTAGGCGGTGCTACAGAGTTCT
TGAAGTGGTGGCCTAACTACGGCTACACTAGAAGAACAGTATTTGGTATCTGCGCTCTGCTGAAGCCAGT
TACCTTCGGAAAAAGAGTTGGTAGCTCTTGATCCGGCAAACAAACCACCGCTGGTAGCGGTGGTTTTTTT
GTTTGCAAGCAGCAGATTACGCGCAGAAAAAAAGGATCTCAAGAAGATCCTTTGATCTTTTCTACGGGGT
CTGACGCTCAGTGGAACGAAAACTCACGTTAAGGGATTTTGGTCATGAGATTATCAAAAAGGATCTTCAC
CTAGATCCTTTTAAATTAAAAATGAAGTTTTAAATCAATCTAAAGTATATATGAGTAAACTTGGTCTGAC
AGTTACCAATGCTTAATCAGTGAGGCACCTATCTCAGCGATCTGTCTATTTCGTTCATCCATAGTTGCCT
GACTCCCCGTCGTGTAGATAACTACGATACGGGAGGGCTTACCATCTGGCCCCAGTGCTGCAATGATACC
GCGAGACCCACGCTCACCGGCTCCAGATTTATCAGCAATAAACCAGCCAGCCGGAAGGGCCGAGCGCAGA
AGTGGTCCTGCAACTTTATCCGCCTCCATCCAGTCTATTAATTGTTGCCGGGAAGCTAGAGTAAGTAGTT
CGCCAGTTAATAGTTTGCGCAACGTTGTTGCCATTGCTACAGGCATCGTGGTGTCACGCTCGTCGTTTGG
TATGGCTTCATTCAGCTCCGGTTCCCAACGATCAAGGCGAGTTACATGATCCCCCATGTTGTGCAAAAAA
GCGGTTAGCTCCTTCGGTCCTCCGATCGTTGTCAGAAGTAAGTTGGCCGCAGTGTTATCACTCATGGTTA
TGGCAGCACTGCATAATTCTCTTACTGTCATGCCATCCGTAAGATGCTTTTCTGTGACTGGTGAGTACTC
AACCAAGTCATTCTGAGAATAGTGTATGCGGCGACCGAGTTGCTCTTGCCCGGCGTCAATACGGGATAAT
ACCGCGCCACATAGCAGAACTTTAAAAGTGCTCATCATTGGAAAACGTTCTTCGGGGCGAAAACTCTCAA
GGATCTTACCGCTGTTGAGATCCAGTTCGATGTAACCCACTCGTGCACCCAACTGATCTTCAGCATCTTT
TACTTTCACCAGCGTTTCTGGGTGAGCAAAAACAGGAAGGCAAAATGCCGCAAAAAAGGGAATAAGGGCG
ACACGGAAATGTTGAATACTCATACTCTTCCTTTTTCAATATTATTGAAGCATTTATCAGGGTTATTGTC
TCATGAGCGGATACATATTTGAATGTATTTAGAAAAATAAACAAATAGGGGTTCCGCGCACATTTCCCCG
AAAAGTGCCACCTGACGTC
